Addgene plasmid #161235: pDONR221-SLC39A4_STOP
Purpose: Gateway entry clone with codon-optimized ORF sequence for subcloning into custom expression vectors. Contains a STOP codon at the end of the codon-optimized ORF sequence.
Depositing lab: RESOLUTE Consortium & Giulio Superti-Furga. Depositing organization: CeMM Research Center for Molecular Medicine. Publication: The RESOLUTE consortium: unlocking SLC transporters for drug discovery. Superti-Furga G, Lackner D, Wiedmer T, Ingles-Prieto A, Barbosa B, Girardi E, Goldmann U, Gurtl B, Klavins K, Klimek C, Lindinger S, Lineiro-Retes E, Muller AC, Onstein S, Redinger G, Reil D, Sedlyarov V, Wolf G, Crawford M, Everley R, ... Steppan CM. Nat Rev Drug Discov. 2020 Jul;19(7):429-430. doi: 10.1038/d41573-020-00056-6. PubMed 32265506.
Backbone
  Vector backbone: pDONR221
  Backbone manufacturer: ThermoFisher Scientific
  Backbone size w/o insert (bp): 2550
  Vector type: Mammalian Expression
Growth in bacteria
  Bacterial resistance: Kanamycin, 50 μg/mL
  Growth temperature: 37°C
  Growth strain: NEB Stable
  Copy number: High Copy
Gene/Insert
  Gene/Insert name: SLC39A4 (alt name: ZIP4, AWMS2, AEZ)
  Species: H. sapiens (human)
  Insert size (bp): 1944
  Entrez Gene: SLC39A4 (a.k.a. AEZ, AWMS2, ZIP4)
  Cloning method: Gateway Cloning
  Sequencing primers: 5′ M13-fwd; 3′ M13-rev
Terms and licenses: Academic/Nonprofit Terms; Industry Terms
Depositor comments: This plasmid contains a STOP codon at the end of the codon-optimized ORF. For the version of this plasmid that does not contain a STOP codon, please see Addgene plasmid 132069 For more information on the full Resolute plasmid collection, please see www.addgene.org/depositor-collections/re-solute/. Please provide your feedback on this plasmid to the RESOLUTE consortium by filling out their RESOLUTE repository feedback form: https://forms.office.com/Pages/ResponsePage.aspx?id=0e05yklzmkS7rjFGQL4N7z4feCLQvEJAmVcOCM_u885UN1JJRko0Ukg4TVQwNTZLOUxPQVJWT1NHUCQlQCN0PWcu
How to cite: pDONR221-SLC39A4_STOP was a gift from RESOLUTE Consortium & Giulio Superti-Furga (Addgene plasmid # 161235 ; http://n2t.net/addgene:161235 ; RRID:Addgene_161235)
