[The description below was written by a language model from this plasmid's Addgene catalogue record and pLannotate feature annotations shown in this document.]
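Description:
pDONR221-SLC39A4_STOP is a Gateway entry clone built on the pDONR221 backbone, carrying a codon-optimized open reading frame for human SLC39A4 (also called ZIP4, AEZ or AWMS2), a zinc transporter involved in cellular zinc homeostasis. The sequenced plasmid is about 4.5 kb. It is maintained in E. coli at high copy through a ColE1/pUC-type origin and selected with kanamycin via an aminoglycoside phosphotransferase (KanR) gene. Although the catalogue lists the vector type as mammalian expression, the feature table shows no eukaryotic promoter or polyadenylation signal around the insert. The plasmid therefore serves as a donor of the ORF rather than as an expression construct in its own right.

The roughly 1.9 kb SLC39A4 coding sequence sits between attL1 and attL2 sites, the recombination sites used in the Gateway LR reaction. This allows the ORF to be transferred directionally into any attR-containing destination vector, which then supplies the promoter, tags and selection appropriate to the experiment. This version ends the ORF with a stop codon, so it suits native or N-terminally tagged expression and will not read through into C-terminal fusions; a companion clone without the stop codon exists for that purpose. Other annotated elements are backbone features: rrnB T1 and T2 terminators upstream of the cassette, which insulate it from read-through transcription, a T7 promoter downstream of attL2 on the reverse strand, and short lacI and lacZα remnants. M13 forward and reverse primer sites flank the insert for sequence verification. The plasmid belongs to a consortium collection of solute carrier (SLC) transporter clones assembled to support functional studies and drug discovery.
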