Features (pLannotate 1.2.2; 10 found; start..end, strand, type, name):
      1..100     +  protein_bind   attL1: mutant version of attL; recombination site for the Gateway® LR reaction LR Clonase™
    106..2046    +  CDS            SLC39A4: S39A4_HUMAN - Also known as ZIP4. Experimental evidence at transcript level: Swiss-Prot protein existence level 2. Plays an important role in cellular zinc homeostasis as a zinc transporter. Regulated in response to zinc availability (By similarity). From Homo sapiens (Human).
   2051..2150    -  protein_bind   attL2: mutant version of attL; recombination site for the Gateway® LR reaction LR Clonase™
   2168..2186    -  promoter       T7 promoter: promoter for bacteriophage T7 RNA polymerase
   2320..3129    +  CDS            KanR: aminoglycoside phosphotransferase; aph(3')-Ia; confers resistance to kanamycin in bacteria or G418 (Geneticin®) in eukaryotes
   3276..3864    +  rep_origin     ori: high-copy-number ColE1/pMB1/pBR322/pUC origin of replication
   4047..4139    +  CDS            lacI (fragment): lac repressor; lacI; The lac repressor binds to the lac operator to inhibit transcription in E. coli. This inhibition can be relieved by adding lactose or isopropyl-β-D-thiogalactopyranoside (IPTG).
   4194..4221    -  terminator     rrnB T2 terminator: transcription terminator T2 from the E. coli rrnB gene
   4353..4396    +  terminator     rrnB T1 terminator: Escherichia coli rrnB; transcription terminator T1 from the E. coli rrnB gene
   4443..4479    -  CDS            lacZα (fragment): LacZα fragment of β-galactosidase; lacZ fragment
>Addgene plasmid #161235 | pDONR221-SLC39A4_STOP | addgene full sequence | sequence record 352646 | Addgene NGS Result
CAAATAATGATTTTATTTTGACTGATAGTGACCTGTTCGTTGCAACACATTGATGAGCAATGCTTTTTTA
TAATGCCAACTTTGTACAAAAAAGCAGGCTCCACCATGGCCTCTCTGGTGAGCCTGGAGCTGGGACTGCT
GCTGGCCGTGCTGGTGGTGACCGCAACAGCAAGCCCACCTGCAGGACTGCTGTCTCTGCTGACAAGCGGA
CAGGGCGCCCTGGATCAGGAGGCCCTGGGAGGACTGCTGAACACCCTGGCAGACAGGGTGCACTGCGCAA
ATGGACCCTGCGGCAAGTGTCTGTCTGTGGAGGATGCCCTGGGCCTGGGCGAGCCAGAGGGAAGCGGACT
GCCACCAGGACCTGTGCTGGAGGCAAGATACGTGGCAAGGCTGTCTGCCGCAGCCGTGCTGTATCTGAGC
AACCCTGAGGGCACCTGTGAGGATGCAAGAGCAGGACTGTGGGCATCCCACGCAGACCACCTGCTGGCCC
TGCTGGAGTCCCCAAAGGCCCTGACACCCGGCCTGTCTTGGCTGCTGCAGAGGATGCAGGCAAGAGCAGC
AGGACAGACCCCAAAGATGGCATGCGTGGACATCCCCCAGCTGCTGGAGGAGGCCGTGGGAGCAGGAGCA
CCAGGAAGCGCCGGAGGCGTGCTGGCCGCCCTGCTGGATCACGTGCGGTCTGGCAGCTGTTTCCACGCCC
TGCCATCCCCCCAGTACTTTGTGGACTTCGTGTTTCAGCAGCACAGCTCCGAGGTGCCAATGACCCTGGC
AGAGCTGAGCGCCCTGATGCAGAGGCTGGGAGTGGGAAGGGAGGCACACTCCGATCACTCTCACAGGCAC
AGGGGAGCATCTAGCAGGGACCCTGTGCCACTGATCTCCTCTAGCAATTCCTCTAGCGTGTGGGATACAG
TGTGCCTGTCCGCCAGAGACGTGATGGCAGCATATGGACTGTCTGAGCAGGCAGGAGTGACCCCTGAGGC
ATGGGCCCAGCTGAGCCCAGCCCTGCTGCAGCAGCAGCTGTCCGGAGCATGTACATCCCAGTCTAGGCCT
CCAGTGCAGGATCAGCTGAGCCAGTCCGAGCGGTACCTGTATGGCTCTCTGGCCACCCTGCTGATCTGCC
TGTGCGCCGTGTTCGGACTGCTGCTGCTGACCTGCACAGGCTGTAGAGGCGTGACCCACTACATCCTGCA
GACATTTCTGTCCCTGGCAGTGGGAGCAGTGACCGGCGACGCCGTGCTGCACCTGACACCCAAGGTGCTG
GGACTGCACACCCACAGCGAGGAGGGACTGTCCCCACAGCCTACATGGAGGCTGCTGGCAATGCTGGCAG
GACTGTATGCCTTCTTTCTGTTCGAGAACCTGTTTAATCTGCTGCTGCCAAGGGACCCTGAGGATCTGGA
GGACGGCCCTTGCGGACACTCCTCTCACTCCCACGGAGGACACTCCCACGGCGTGTCTCTGCAGCTGGCA
CCTTCTGAGCTGAGGCAGCCAAAGCCACCTCACGAGGGATCTAGAGCCGATCTGGTGGCCGAGGAGAGCC
CAGAGCTGCTGAACCCAGAGCCACGGAGACTGAGCCCAGAGCTGAGGCTGCTGCCTTACATGATCACCCT
GGGCGATGCCGTGCACAATTTCGCAGACGGACTGGCAGTGGGAGCAGCCTTTGCCAGCTCCTGGAAGACC
GGACTGGCCACATCCCTGGCCGTGTTCTGCCACGAGCTGCCACACGAGCTGGGCGACTTTGCCGCCCTGC
TGCACGCAGGACTGAGCGTGCGCCAGGCCCTGCTGCTGAACCTGGCATCCGCCCTGACCGCCTTCGCCGG
CCTGTACGTGGCCCTGGCCGTGGGCGTGAGCGAGGAGTCCGAGGCATGGATCCTGGCAGTGGCAACAGGC
CTGTTCCTGTATGTGGCCCTGTGCGATATGCTGCCTGCCATGCTGAAGGTGCGGGACCCTAGACCATGGC
TGCTGTTTCTGCTGCACAATGTGGGACTGCTGGGAGGATGGACAGTGCTGCTGCTGCTGAGCCTGTATGA
GGACGATATCACCTTTTAAGACCCAGCTTTCTTGTACAAAGTTGGCATTATAAGAAAGCATTGCTTATCA
ATTTGTTGCAACGAACAGGTCACTATCAGTCAAAATAAAATCATTATTTGCCATCCAGCTGATATCCCCT
ATAGTGAGTCGTATTACATGGTCATAGCTGTTTCCTGGCAGCTCTGGCCCGTGTCTCAAAATCTCTGATG
TTACATTGCACAAGATAAAAATATATCATCATGAACAATAAAACTGTCTGCTTACATAAACAGTAATACA
AGGGGTGTTATGAGCCATATTCAACGGGAAACGTCGAGGCCGCGATTAAATTCCAACATGGATGCTGATT
TATATGGGTATAAATGGGCTCGCGATAATGTCGGGCAATCAGGTGCGACAATCTATCGCTTGTATGGGAA
GCCCGATGCGCCAGAGTTGTTTCTGAAACATGGCAAAGGTAGCGTTGCCAATGATGTTACAGATGAGATG
GTCAGACTAAACTGGCTGACGGAATTTATGCCTCTTCCGACCATCAAGCATTTTATCCGTACTCCTGATG
ATGCATGGTTACTCACCACTGCGATCCCCGGAAAAACAGCATTCCAGGTATTAGAAGAATATCCTGATTC
AGGTGAAAATATTGTTGATGCGCTGGCAGTGTTCCTGCGCCGGTTGCATTCGATTCCTGTTTGTAATTGT
CCTTTTAACAGCGATCGCGTATTTCGTCTCGCTCAGGCGCAATCACGAATGAATAACGGTTTGGTTGATG
CGAGTGATTTTGATGACGAGCGTAATGGCTGGCCTGTTGAACAAGTCTGGAAAGAAATGCATAAACTTTT
GCCATTCTCACCGGATTCAGTCGTCACTCATGGTGATTTCTCACTTGATAACCTTATTTTTGACGAGGGG
AAATTAATAGGTTGTATTGATGTTGGACGAGTCGGAATCGCAGACCGATACCAGGATCTTGCCATCCTAT
GGAACTGCCTCGGTGAGTTTTCTCCTTCATTACAGAAACGGCTTTTTCAAAAATATGGTATTGATAATCC
TGATATGAATAAATTGCAGTTTCATTTGATGCTCGATGAGTTTTTCTAATCAGAATTGGTTAATTGGTTG
TAACACTGGCAGAGCATTACGCTGACTTGACGGGACGGCGCAAGCTCATGACCAAAATCCCTTAACGTGA
GTTACGCGTCGTTCCACTGAGCGTCAGACCCCGTAGAAAAGATCAAAGGATCTTCTTGAGATCCTTTTTT
TCTGCGCGTAATCTGCTGCTTGCAAACAAAAAAACCACCGCTACCAGCGGTGGTTTGTTTGCCGGATCAA
GAGCTACCAACTCTTTTTCCGAAGGTAACTGGCTTCAGCAGAGCGCAGATACCAAATACTGTTCTTCTAG
TGTAGCCGTAGTTAGGCCACCACTTCAAGAACTCTGTAGCACCGCCTACATACCTCGCTCTGCTAATCCT
GTTACCAGTGGCTGCTGCCAGTGGCGATAAGTCGTGTCTTACCGGGTTGGACTCAAGACGATAGTTACCG
GATAAGGCGCAGCGGTCGGGCTGAACGGGGGGTTCGTGCACACAGCCCAGCTTGGAGCGAACGACCTACA
CCGAACTGAGATACCTACAGCGTGAGCTATGAGAAAGCGCCACGCTTCCCGAAGGGAGAAAGGCGGACAG
GTATCCGGTAAGCGGCAGGGTCGGAACAGGAGAGCGCACGAGGGAGCTTCCAGGGGGAAACGCCTGGTAT
CTTTATAGTCCTGTCGGGTTTCGCCACCTCTGACTTGAGCGTCGATTTTTGTGATGCTCGTCAGGGGGGC
GGAGCCTATGGAAAAACGCCAGCAACGCGGCCTTTTTACGGTTCCTGGCCTTTTGCTGGCCTTTTGCTCA
CATGTTCTTTCCTGCGTTATCCCCTGATTCTGTGGATAACCGTATTACCGCCTTTGAGTGAGCTGATACC
GCTCGCCGCAGCCGAACGACCGAGCGCAGCGAGTCAGTGAGCGAGGAAGCGGAAGAGCGCCCAATACGCA
AACCGCCTCTCCCCGCGCGTTGGCCGATTCATTAATGCAGCTGGCACGACAGGTTTCCCGACTGGAAAGC
GGGCAGTGAGCGCAACGCAATTAATACGCGTACCGCTAGCCAGGAAGAGTTTGTAGAAACGCAAAAAGGC
CATCCGTCAGGATGGCCTTCTGCTTAGTTTGATGCCTGGCAGTTTATGGCGGGCGTCCTGCCCGCCACCC
TCCGGGCCGTTGCTTCACAACGTTCAAATCCGCTCCCGGCGGATTTGTCCTACTCAGGAGAGCGTTCACC
GACAAACAACAGATAAAACGAAAGGCCCAGTCTTCCGACTGAGCCTTTCGTTTTATTTGATGCCTGGCAG
TTCCCTACTCTCGCGTTAACGCTAGCATGGATGTTTTCCCAGTCACGACGTTGTAAAACGACGGCCAGTC
TTAAGCTCGGGCCC
