>Addgene plasmid #161235 | pDONR221-SLC39A4_STOP | depositor partial sequence | sequence record 312405 | Codon-optimized ORF of SLC39A4
ATGGCCTCTCTGGTGAGCCTGGAGCTGGGACTGCTGCTGGCCGTGCTGGTGGTGACCGCAACAGCAAGCC
CACCTGCAGGACTGCTGTCTCTGCTGACAAGCGGACAGGGCGCCCTGGATCAGGAGGCCCTGGGAGGACT
GCTGAACACCCTGGCAGACAGGGTGCACTGCGCAAATGGACCCTGCGGCAAGTGTCTGTCTGTGGAGGAT
GCCCTGGGCCTGGGCGAGCCAGAGGGAAGCGGACTGCCACCAGGACCTGTGCTGGAGGCAAGATACGTGG
CAAGGCTGTCTGCCGCAGCCGTGCTGTATCTGAGCAACCCTGAGGGCACCTGTGAGGATGCAAGAGCAGG
ACTGTGGGCATCCCACGCAGACCACCTGCTGGCCCTGCTGGAGTCCCCAAAGGCCCTGACACCCGGCCTG
TCTTGGCTGCTGCAGAGGATGCAGGCAAGAGCAGCAGGACAGACCCCAAAGATGGCATGCGTGGACATCC
CCCAGCTGCTGGAGGAGGCCGTGGGAGCAGGAGCACCAGGAAGCGCCGGAGGCGTGCTGGCCGCCCTGCT
GGATCACGTGCGGTCTGGCAGCTGTTTCCACGCCCTGCCATCCCCCCAGTACTTTGTGGACTTCGTGTTT
CAGCAGCACAGCTCCGAGGTGCCAATGACCCTGGCAGAGCTGAGCGCCCTGATGCAGAGGCTGGGAGTGG
GAAGGGAGGCACACTCCGATCACTCTCACAGGCACAGGGGAGCATCTAGCAGGGACCCTGTGCCACTGAT
CTCCTCTAGCAATTCCTCTAGCGTGTGGGATACAGTGTGCCTGTCCGCCAGAGACGTGATGGCAGCATAT
GGACTGTCTGAGCAGGCAGGAGTGACCCCTGAGGCATGGGCCCAGCTGAGCCCAGCCCTGCTGCAGCAGC
AGCTGTCCGGAGCATGTACATCCCAGTCTAGGCCTCCAGTGCAGGATCAGCTGAGCCAGTCCGAGCGGTA
CCTGTATGGCTCTCTGGCCACCCTGCTGATCTGCCTGTGCGCCGTGTTCGGACTGCTGCTGCTGACCTGC
ACAGGCTGTAGAGGCGTGACCCACTACATCCTGCAGACATTTCTGTCCCTGGCAGTGGGAGCAGTGACCG
GCGACGCCGTGCTGCACCTGACACCCAAGGTGCTGGGACTGCACACCCACAGCGAGGAGGGACTGTCCCC
ACAGCCTACATGGAGGCTGCTGGCAATGCTGGCAGGACTGTATGCCTTCTTTCTGTTCGAGAACCTGTTT
AATCTGCTGCTGCCAAGGGACCCTGAGGATCTGGAGGACGGCCCTTGCGGACACTCCTCTCACTCCCACG
GAGGACACTCCCACGGCGTGTCTCTGCAGCTGGCACCTTCTGAGCTGAGGCAGCCAAAGCCACCTCACGA
GGGATCTAGAGCCGATCTGGTGGCCGAGGAGAGCCCAGAGCTGCTGAACCCAGAGCCACGGAGACTGAGC
CCAGAGCTGAGGCTGCTGCCTTACATGATCACCCTGGGCGATGCCGTGCACAATTTCGCAGACGGACTGG
CAGTGGGAGCAGCCTTTGCCAGCTCCTGGAAGACCGGACTGGCCACATCCCTGGCCGTGTTCTGCCACGA
GCTGCCACACGAGCTGGGCGACTTTGCCGCCCTGCTGCACGCAGGACTGAGCGTGCGCCAGGCCCTGCTG
CTGAACCTGGCATCCGCCCTGACCGCCTTCGCCGGCCTGTACGTGGCCCTGGCCGTGGGCGTGAGCGAGG
AGTCCGAGGCATGGATCCTGGCAGTGGCAACAGGCCTGTTCCTGTATGTGGCCCTGTGCGATATGCTGCC
TGCCATGCTGAAGGTGCGGGACCCTAGACCATGGCTGCTGTTTCTGCTGCACAATGTGGGACTGCTGGGA
GGATGGACAGTGCTGCTGCTGCTGAGCCTGTATGAGGACGATATCACCTTTTAA
